Addgene plasmid #46114: pattB-synaptobrevin-6-G4BDMD-QFADM2-hsp70
Depositing lab: Christopher Potter. Depositing organization: Johns Hopkins University and School of Medicine. Publication: Improved and expanded Q-system reagents for genetic manipulations. Riabinina O, Luginbuhl D, Marr E, Liu S, Wu MN, Luo L, Potter CJ. Nat Methods. 2015 Jan 12. doi: 10.1038/nmeth.3250. PubMed 25581800.
Backbone
  Vector backbone: pattB
  Backbone size w/o insert (bp): 7400
  Total vector size (bp): 12289
  Modifications to backbone: Introduced synaptobrevin promoter
  Vector type: Insect Expression
  Selectable markers: white
Growth in bacteria
  Bacterial resistance: Ampicillin, 100 μg/mL
  Growth temperature: 37°C
  Growth strain: DH5alpha
  Copy number: Unknown
Gene/Insert
  Gene/Insert name: G4BDMD-QFADM2 (alt names: GAL4 binding domain; GAL4 middle domain; QF activation domain Modified 2)
  Species: Synthetic
  Insert size (bp): 2718
  Cloning method: Restriction Enzyme; 5′ cloning site EcoRI (not destroyed); 3′ cloning site AatII (not destroyed)
  Sequencing primers: 5′ SYBFOR5: TGGAAGACAGTGAAAGAGGC; 3′ hsp70REV-SEQ:GCAAACTCACTCCCTGACA
Terms and licenses: Academic/Nonprofit Terms; Industry Terms: Not Available to Industry
Depositor comments: Please see this additional reference https://www.ncbi.nlm.nih.gov/pubmed/20434990 for more information on the Q-system.
How to cite: pattB-synaptobrevin-6-G4BDMD-QFADM2-hsp70 was a gift from Christopher Potter (Addgene plasmid # 46114 ; http://n2t.net/addgene:46114 ; RRID:Addgene_46114)
