[The description below was written by a language model from this plasmid's Addgene catalogue record and pLannotate feature annotations shown in this document.]
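Description:
pattB-synaptobrevin-6-G4BDMD-QFADM2-hsp70 is a 12.3 kb Drosophila transgenesis plasmid built on the pattB backbone and catalogued as an insect expression vector. In bacteria it is maintained through a high-copy ColE1/pUC-type origin and selected with ampicillin via the AmpR β-lactamase gene. An f1 origin and remnants of a lacZα/lac promoter cloning region with flanking T7 and T3 promoters are also present. For fly work the plasmid carries a φC31 attB site, which allows integrase-mediated insertion into a genomic attP landing site, and a mini-white gene that serves as the eye-colour marker for identifying transformants. A single loxP site lies just downstream of mini-white.

The payload is a synthetic 2.7 kb chimeric transcription factor cloned between EcoRI and AatII. It joins the DNA-binding and middle domains of yeast GAL4 to a modified version ("Modified 2") of the activation domain of QF, the Neurospora crassa qa-1F activator. The feature table detects the GAL4 DNA-binding domain at the start of this region and a qa-1F fragment at its end. The backbone was modified to carry a synaptobrevin promoter upstream. This promoter is not annotated as such, although a fragment of the Drosophila metl gene is detected in that upstream interval. The "hsp70" in the name, together with the hsp70 reverse sequencing primer, suggests an hsp70-derived 3' terminator, which is likewise not annotated.

By design, such a chimera should bind GAL4 UAS sites while activating through a QF domain. The plasmid belongs to a set of improved and expanded Q-system reagents for genetic manipulation. The record does not spell out its expression pattern or its response to repressors.
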