Features (pLannotate 1.2.2; 17 found; start..end, strand, type, name):
      4..432     +  rep_origin     f1 ori (sequence partly withheld): f1 bacteriophage origin of replication; arrow indicates direction of (+) strand synthesis
    463..620     -  CDS            lacZα (fragment): LacZα fragment of β-galactosidase; lacZ fragment
    623..641     +  promoter       T7 promoter: promoter for bacteriophage T7 RNA polymerase
    666..4802    +  gene           mini-white: white; This modified version of the white gene lacks part of the first intron.
   4809..4842    -  protein_bind   loxP: Cre-mediated recombination occurs in the 8-bp core sequence (GCATACAT). Cre recombinase
   4856..5602    +  CDS            metl (fragment): METL_DROME - Experimental evidence at protein level: Swiss-Prot protein existence level 1. Probable methyltransferase. From Drosophila melanogaster (Fruit fly).
   6770..7210    +  CDS            GAL4 DNA binding domain: DNA binding domain of the GAL4 transcriptional activator; Saccharomyces cerevisiae GAL4 (truncated)
   8981..9478    +  CDS            qa-1f (fragment): QA1F_NEUCR - Protein predicted: Swiss-Prot protein existence level 4. Transcription activation of genes for enzymes and proteins of quinate metabolism by binding to a 16 base-pair sequence (consensus 5'- GGRTAARYRYTTAYCC-3') in front of each Qa genes. From Neurospora crassa (strain ATCC 24698 / 74-OR23-1A / CBS 708.71 / DSM 1257 / FGSC 987).
   9813..9882    +  protein_bind   attB: attB site for the φC31 integrase (Groth et al., 2000) phage φC31 integrase
  10101..10119   -  promoter       T3 promoter: promoter for bacteriophage T3 RNA polymerase
  10162..10184   -  protein_bind   lac operator (fragment): The lac repressor binds to the lac operator to inhibit transcription in E. coli. This inhibition can be relieved by adding lactose or isopropyl-β-D-thiogalactopyranoside (IPTG). lac repressor encoded by lacI
  10188..10218   -  promoter       lac promoter: promoter for the E. coli lac operon
  10233..10254   -  protein_bind   CAP binding site: CAP binding activates transcription in the presence of cAMP. E. coli catabolite activator protein
  10267..10359   -  CDS            lacI (fragment): lac repressor; lacI; The lac repressor binds to the lac operator to inhibit transcription in E. coli. This inhibition can be relieved by adding lactose or isopropyl-β-D-thiogalactopyranoside (IPTG).
  10542..11130   -  rep_origin     ori: high-copy-number ColE1/pMB1/pBR322/pUC origin of replication
  11301..12161   -  CDS            AmpR: β-lactamase; bla; confers resistance to ampicillin, carbenicillin, and related antibiotics
  12162..12266   -  promoter       AmpR promoter: bla
>Addgene plasmid #46114 | pattB-synaptobrevin-6-G4BDMD-QFADM2-hsp70 | depositor full sequence | sequence record 65011 | pattB-synaptobrevin-6-G4BDMD-QFADM2-hsp70 sequence 12289 bps
CTG
[124 nt withheld, positions 4-127]
C
[91 nt withheld, positions 129-219]
A
[49 nt withheld, positions 221-269]
CCTTTGACGTTGGAGTCCACGTTCTTT
[37 nt withheld, positions 297-333]
ACCCTATCTCGGTCTATTCTTTTGATTTATAAGGGATTTTGCCGATTTCGGCCTATTGGTTAAAAAATGA
GCTGATTTAACAAAAATTTAACGCGAATTTTAACAAAATATTAACGCTTACAATTTCCATTCGCCATTCA
GGCTGCGCAACTGTTGGGAAGGGCGATCGGTGCGGGCCTCTTCGCTATTACGCCAGCTGGCGAAAGGGGG
ATGTGCTGCAAGGCGATTAAGTTGGGTAACGCCAGGGTTTTCCCAGTCACGACGTTGTAAAACGACGGCC
AGTGAATTGTAATACGACTCACTATAGGGCGAATTGGGTACGTACCGGGCCCCTAGTATGTATGTAAGTT
AATAAAACCCATTTTTGCGGAAAGTAGATAAAAAAAACATTTTTTTTTTTTACTGCACTGGATATCATTG
AACTTATCTGATCAGTTTTAAATTTACTTCGATCCAAGGGTATTTGATGTACCAGGTTCTTTCGATTACC
TCTCACTCAAAATGACATTCCACTCAAAGTCAGCGCTGTTTGCCTCCTTCTCTGTCCACAGAAATATCGC
CGTCTCTTTCGCCGCTGCGTCCGCTATCTCTTTCGCCACCGTTTGTAGCGTTACGTAGCGTCAATGTCCG
CCTTCAGTTGCATTTTGTCAGCGGTTTCGTGACGAAGCTCCAAGCGGTTTACGCCATCAATTAAACACAA
AGTGCTGTGCCAAAACTCCTCTCGCTTCTTATTTTTGTTTGTTTTTTGAGTGATTGGGGTGGTGATTGGT
TTTGGGTGGGTAAGCAGGGGAAAGTGTGAAAAATCCCGGCAATGGGCCAAGAGGATCAGGAGCTATTAAT
TCGCGGAGGCAGCAAACACCCATCTGCCGAGCATCTGAACAATGTGAGTAGTACATGTGCATACATCTTA
AGTTCACTTGATCTATAGGAACTGCGATTGCAACATCAAATTGTCTGCGGCGTGAGAACTGCGACCCACA
AAAATCCCAAACCGCAATTGCACAAACAAATAGTGACACGAAACAGATTATTCTGGTAGCTGTTCTCGCT
ATATAAGACAATTTTTGAGATCATATCATGATCAAGACATCTAAAGGCATTCATTTTCGACTATATTCTT
TTTTACAAAAAATATAACAACCAGATATTTTAAGCTGATCCTAGATGCACAAAAAATAAATAAAAGTATA
AACCTACTTCGTAGGATACTTCGGGGTACTTTTTGTTCGGGGTTAGATGAGCATAACGCTTGTAGTTGAT
ATTTGAGATCCCCTATCATTGCAGGGTGACAGCGGAGCGGCTTCGCAGAGCTGCATTAACCAGGGCTTCG
GGCAGGCCAAAAACTACGGCACGCTCCGGCCACCCAGTCCGCCGGAGGACTCCGGTTCAGGGAGCGGCCA
ACTAGCCGAGAACCTCACCTATGCCTGGCACAATATGGACATCTTTGGGGCGGTCAATCAGCCGGGCTCC
GGATGGCGGCAGCTGGTCAACCGGACACGCGGACTATTCTGCAACGAGCGACACATACCGGCGCCCAGGA
AACATTTGCTCAAGAACGGTGAGTTTCTATTCGCAGTCGGCTGATCTGTGTGAAATCTTAATAAAGGGTC
CAATTACCAATTTGAAACTCAGTTTGCGGCGTGGCCTATCCGGGCGAACTTTTGGCCGTGATGGGCAGTT
CCGGTGCCGGAAAGACGACCCTGCTGAATGCCCTTGCCTTTCGATCGCCGCAGGGCATCCAAGTATCGCC
ATCCGGGATGCGACTGCTCAATGGCCAACCTGTGGACGCCAAGGAGATGCAGGCCAGGTGCGCCTATGTC
CAGCAGGATGACCTCTTTATCGGCTCCCTAACGGCCAGGGAACACCTGATTTTCCAGGCCATGGTGCGGA
TGCCACGACATCTGACCTATCGGCAGCGAGTGGCCCGCGTGGATCAGGTGATCCAGGAGCTTTCGCTCAG
CAAATGTCAGCACACGATCATCGGTGTGCCCGGCAGGGTGAAAGGTCTGTCCGGCGGAGAAAGGAAGCGT
CTGGCATTCGCCTCCGAGGCACTAACCGATCCGCCGCTTCTGATCTGCGATGAGCCCACCTCCGGACTGG
ACTCATTTACCGCCCACAGCGTCGTCCAGGTGCTGAAGAAGCTGTCGCAGAAGGGCAAGACCGTCATCCT
GACCATTCATCAGCCGTCTTCCGAGCTGTTTGAGCTCTTTGACAAGATCCTTCTGATGGCCGAGGGCAGG
GTAGCTTTCTTGGGCACTCCCAGCGAAGCCGTCGACTTCTTTTCCTAGTGAGTTCGATGTGTTTATTAAG
GGTATCTAGCATTACATTACATCTCAACTCCTATCCAGCGTGGGTGCCCAGTGTCCTACCAACTACAATC
CGGCGGACTTTTACGTACAGGTGTTGGCCGTTGTGCCCGGACGGGAGATCGAGTCCCGTGATCGGATCGC
CAAGATATGCGACAATTTTGCTATTAGCAAAGTAGCCCGGGATATGGAGCAGTTGTTGGCCACCAAAAAT
TTGGAGAAGCCACTGGAGCAGCCGGAGAATGGGTACACCTACAAGGCCACCTGGTTCATGCAGTTCCGGG
CGGTCCTGTGGCGATCCTGGCTGTCGGTGCTCAAGGAACCACTCCTCGTAAAAGTGCGACTTATTCAGAC
AACGGTGAGTGGTTCCAGTGGAAACAAATGATATAACGCTTACAATTCTTGGAAACAAATTCGCTAGATT
TTAGTTAGAATTGCCTGATTCCACACCCTTCTTAGTTTTTTTCAATGAGATGTATAGTTTATAGTTTTGC
AGAAAATAAATAAATTTCATTTAACTCGCGAACATGTTGAAGATATGAATATTAATGAGATGCGAGTAAC
ATTTTAATTTGCAGATGGTTGCCATCTTGATTGGCCTCATCTTTTTGGGCCAACAACTCACGCAAGTGGG
CGTGATGAATATCAACGGAGCCATCTTCCTCTTCCTGACCAACATGACCTTTCAAAACGTCTTTGCCACG
ATAAATGTAAGTCTTGTTTAGAATACATTTGCATATTAATAATTTACTAACTTTCTAATGAATCGATTCG
ATTTAGGTGTTCACCTCAGAGCTGCCAGTTTTTATGAGGGAGGCCCGAAGTCGACTTTATCGCTGTGACA
CATACTTTCTGGGCAAAACGATTGCCGAATTACCGCTTTTTCTCACAGTGCCACTGGTCTTCACGGCGAT
TGCCTATCCGATGATCGGACTGCGGGCCGGAGTGCTGCACTTCTTCAACTGCCTGGCGCTGGTCACTCTG
GTGGCCAATGTGTCAACGTCCTTCGGATATCTAATATCCTGCGCCAGCTCCTCGACCTCGATGGCGCTGT
CTGTGGGTCCGCCGGTTATCATACCATTCCTGCTCTTTGGCGGCTTCTTCTTGAACTCGGGCTCGGTGCC
AGTATACCTCAAATGGTTGTCGTACCTCTCATGGTTCCGTTACGCCAACGAGGGTCTGCTGATTAACCAA
TGGGCGGACGTGGAGCCGGGCGAAATTAGCTGCACATCGTCGAACACCACGTGCCCCAGTTCGGGCAAGG
TCATCCTGGAGACGCTTAACTTCTCCGCCGCCGATCTGCCGCTGGACTACGTGGGTCTGGCCATTCTCAT
CGTGAGCTTCCGGGTGCTCGCATATCTGGCTCTAAGACTTCGGGCCCGACGCAAGGAGTAGCCGACATAT
ATCCGAAATAACTGCTTGTTTTTTTTTTTTACCATTATTACCATCGTGTTTACTGTTTATTGCCCCCTCA
AAAAGCTAATGTAATTATATTTGTGCCAATAAAAACAAGATATGACCTATAGAATACAAGTATTTCCCCT
TCGAACATCCCCACAAGTAGACTTTGGATTTGTCTTCTAACCAAAAGACTTACACACCTGCATACCTTAC
ATCAAAAACTCGTTTATCGCTACATAAAACACCGGGATATATTTTTTATATACATACTTTTCAAATCGCG
CGCCCTCTTCATAATTCACCTCCACCACACCACGTTTCGTAGTTGCTCTTTCGCTGTCTCCCACCCGCTC
TCCGCAACACATTCACCTTTTGTTCGACGACCTTGGAGCGACTGTCGTTAGTTCCGCGCGATTCGGTTCG
CTCAAATGGTTCCGAGTGGTTCATTTCGTCTCAATAGAAATTAGTAATAAATATTTGTATGTACAATTTA
TTTGCTCCAATATATTTGTATATATTTCCCTCACAGCTATATTTATTCTAATTTAATATTATGACTTTTT
AAGGTAATTTTTTGTGACCTGTTCGGAGTGATTAGCGTTACAATTTGAACTGAAAGTGACATCCAGTGTT
TGTTCCTTGTGTAGATGCATCTCAAAAAAATGGTGGGCATAATAGTGTTGTTTATATATATCAAAAATAA
CAACTATAATAATAAGAATACATTTAATTTAGAAAATGCTTGGATTTCACTGGAACTAGGCTAGCATAAC
TTCGTATAATGTATGCTATACGAAGTTATGCTAGCGGATCCGACCTCAAAGATGGAAGCGGAGCAGAAGG
AGCGATTTCAGACAGACGCCCCCAAGTTTTGGGATTCCTTCTACGGCATTCACGACAACCGCTTCTTCAA
GGATCGCCACTGGCTGTTTACGGAGTTCCCCGAACTAGCTCCTCTGGCGGCGGATTCGGCGGTACTGCAA
CCACGTAGCATTTTCGAACTGGGCTGTGGAGTAGGAAACACAATTTTACCCCTTCTACAGTACAGCTCTG
AACCGCAGCTCAAGGTTTTCGGATGTGACTTCTCCGCCCGGGCCATTGAAATCCTGCGAAGCCAACGGCA
GTTCGACGAGAAGCGCTGCGAGGTGTTTGTCATGGATGCCACGCTGGATCATTGGCAGGTGCCCTTCGAG
GAAAACTCACAGGACATTATTGTGATGATTTTTGTGCTGTCCGCAATTGAGCCAAAGAAAATGCAGCGGG
TATTGGACAATTGCTATCGCTACCTGCGTCCCGGTGGCTTGCTCCTCTTCCGCGACTACGGACGATACGA
CCTGGCACAGCTGCGCTTCAAGAGCGGCAAGTGTATGGAGGACAACTTCTACGTGCGAGGCGACGGCACC
ATGGTGTACTTCTTCACGGAGGAAGAACTGCGGGGTATGATGACTCAAGCGGGGCTGCAGGAGGAGCAGC
TCATTGTGGACCGAAGACTGCAAGTTAATCGCTGTCGCGGCTTGAAAATGTACCGCGTGTGGATTCAGAC
AAAGTTCAGGAAACCGCTTTAAATCAATTTAGACGAATAGTTCTGTGCATTTTAAACCTTGTTCAAATCA
ATTGATATAATTATTTACACGATATATTTAAAAATACAAAGTTAAAACTTCAAACTGTAATATTACTAGA
ACTTTGAGCATTTCTTTTTCTTGATGGAAAGCCCGGCTTGTTTTTAAATTTCCCACCCCTTGGCCATCGG
CACTTGGAAATCGCTAAGGAAAAGCTTCTCGCTGGAACACCATTCGCTGCTGGCCATCCAGGCAGCTTTT
TCCCCAAATACACATAACAGTTAGGAAAGCTGCAAGTTTTCGCAGTTGGCCAAAAACGTCGTAAGTGAAA
ATTTTCCTGGTGCTGCGTAAAAAAATTCGTAAAATATTAGTTAAGCCTGGTTTTTGTAAACTCAAGTTGC
CCGAGCAAAAGTAAAGTGATTCTGATCAAAAGTGCTAAAACTGATTGATTAGGAAAACGAAGATCAAACG
AAATGTCAACCAAAGTCAGCGAAAACCCTTGTCGTGCAGAATTTCATTGATTTTTTCTTCTGAGCCCACG
TTGGCCAGTTGGGCACTTGAAATTATTTTTAAAACGTTTTGCATTTTGAAGACATCTTAGGTGCCCCTGG
GGGTATGCAACGGAAATGAGGAAGGACATGCCTCATGGCTGGGCGTGTTGCTGCCACCCAAATAGTCCTC
TTACGTCCCAATTAGAATCCCATAGCTGCCCATTTCAAGCATTAACCGATGTACTAAAAATAGTTGCAAC
TATTTTCGCACTCTATTCAGCAGCAGTTCCAGCGCTGAGCCAGAAAATTCCTGCGAAAGGCTGTCGTGGC
AAGTGTTACCCGCACACATACACATCATCCAGATCCAGCCAATCCCCCCGTGGAGTGGAGTGAATTTTCA
TTGACGACGGGGCGAAAAAGCTCTGGCGGAAGAGCGACAGAGAGAGAGAGAAACAGAGAGAGAGAGAGAG
AAGCGGCACTGAGAGCGCAACCCTCTAGAACAAAAACAACGAAACAGAGTTCAGCTGCACCACCACCCAC
TACCTACACCACCAACGCCACCACCGCCCACTGACCATCCCACATCCCGACCTGCGCCAGTGGAAGACAG
TGAAAGAGGCCAAGTGCATCGTGCATAGAGTACCTTCATCCTAATCATCGACAGCCGAATTCCAACATGA
AGCTACTGTCTTCTATCGAACAAGCATGCGATATTTGCCGACTTAAAAAGCTCAAGTGCTCCAAAGAAAA
ACCGAAGTGCGCCAAGTGTCTGAAGAACAACTGGGAGTGTCGCTACTCTCCCAAAACCAAAAGGTCTCCG
CTGACTAGGGCACATCTGACAGAAGTGGAATCAAGGCTAGAAAGACTGGAACAGCTATTTCTACTGATTT
TTCCTCGAGAAGACCTTGACATGATTTTGAAAATGGATTCTTTACAGGATATAAAAGCATTGTTAACAGG
ATTATTTGTACAAGATAATGTGAATAAAGATGCCGTCACAGATAGATTGGCTTCAGTGGAGACTGATATG
CCTCTAACATTGAGACAGCATAGAATAAGTGCGACATCATCATCGGAAGAGAGTAGTAACAAAGGTCAAA
GACAGTTGACTGTATCGATTGACTCGGCAGCTCATCATGATAACTCCACAATTCCGTTGGATTTTATGCC
CAGGGATGCTCTTCATGGATTTGATTGGTCTGAAGAGGATGACATGTCGGATGGCTTGCCCTTCCTGAAA
ACGGACCCCAACAATAATGGGTTCTTTGGCGACGGTTCTCTCTTATGTATTCTTCGATCTATTGGCTTTA
AACCGGAAAATTACACGAACTCTAACGTTAACAGGCTCCCGACCATGATTACGGATAGATACACGTTGGC
TTCTAGATCCACAACATCCCGTTTACTTCAAAGTTATCTCAATAATTTTCACCCCTACTGCCCTATCGTG
CACTCACCGACGCTAATGATGTTGTATAATAACCAGATTGAAATCGCGTCGAAGGATCAATGGCAAATCC
TTTTTAACTGCATATTAGCCATTGGAGCCTGGTGTATAGAGGGGGAATCTACTGATATAGATGTTTTTTA
CTATCAAAATGCTAAATCTCATTTGACGAGCAAGGTCTTCGAGTCAGGTTCCATAATTTTGGTGACAGCC
CTACATCTTCTGTCGCGATATACACAGTGGAGGCAGAAAACAAATACTAGCTATAATTTTCACAGCTTTT
CCATAAGAATGGCCATATCATTGGGCTTGAATAGGGACCTCCCCTCGTCCTTCAGTGATAGCAGCATTCT
GGAACAAAGACGCCGAATTTGGTGGTCTGTCTACTCTTGGGAGATCCAATTGTCCCTGCTTTATGGTCGA
TCCATCCAGCTTTCTCAGAATACAATCTCCTTCCCTTCTTCTGTCGACGATGTGCAGCGTACCACAACAG
GTCCCACCATATATCATGGCATCATTGAAACAGCAAGGCTCTTACAAGTTTTCACAAAAATCTATGAACT
AGACAAAACAGTAACTGCAGAAAAAAGTCCTATATGTGCAAAAAAATGCTTGATGATTTGTAATGAGATT
GAGGAGGTTTCGAGACAGGCACCAAAGTTTTTACAAATGGATATTTCCACCACCGCTCTAACCAATTTGT
TGAAGGAACACCCTTGGCTATCCTTTACAAGATTCGAACTGAAGTGGAAACAGTTGTCTCTTATCATTTA
TGTATTAAGAGATTTTTTCACTAATTTTACCCAGAAAAAGTCACAACTAGAACAGGATCAAAATGATCAT
CAAAGTTATGAAGTTAAACGATGCTCCATCATGTTAAGCGATGCAGCACAAAGAACTGTTATGTCTGTAA
GTAGCTATATGGACAATCATAATGTCACCCCATATTTTGCCTGGAATTGTTCTTATTACTTGTTCAATGC
AGTCCTAGTACCCATAAAGACTCTACTCTCAAACTCAAAATCGAATGCTGAGAATAACGAGACCGCACAA
TTATTACAACAAATTAACACTGTTCTGATGCTATTAAAAAAACTGGCCACTTTTAAAATCCAGACTTGTG
AAAAATACATTCAAGTACTGGAAGAGGTATGTGCGCCGTTTCTGTTATCACAGTGTGCAATCCCATTACC
GCATATCAGTTATAACAATAGTAATGGTAGCGCCATTAAAAATATTGTCGGTTCTGCAACTATCGCCCAA
TACCCTACTCTTCCGGAGGAAAATGTCAACAATATCAGTGTTAAATATGTTTCTCCTGGCTCAGTAGGGC
CTTCACCTGTGCCATTGAAATCAGGAGCAAGTTTCAGTGATCTAGTCAAGCTGTTATCTAACCGTCCACC
CTCTCGTAACTCTCCAGTGACAATACCAAGAAGCACACCTTCGCATCGCTCAGTCACGCCTTTTCTAGGG
CAACAGCAACAGCTGCAATCATTAGTGCGTCAGTTGGAGCTCCCTCCTACCGCCACGGCTACGGCCTCGA
TAATGCCGCACGTGATGGAGCAGCCTCTCAGTACCAGCATTAACCCCGTCAACGACCGCTTCAACGGTAT
TCCCAACCCCACTCCGTATAACTCCGATGCAGCTCTCGATGCTATCACTCAGACCAACGATTATGGAAGC
GTAAATACACATGGTATCCTCTCTACTTACCCGCCACCGGCTACGCACCTTAATGAAGCTTCCGTCGCTC
TCGCTCCCGGTGGCGCCCCCCCCCGACCGCCTCCTCCGTATGTTGACAGCACGACCAATCACCCGCCGTA
CCACTCGAATCTGGTTCCAATGGCGAACTTTGGTTACTCGACCGTTGATTACGATGCCATGGTTGACGAT
TTGGCTAGCATTGAATACACGGACGCTGTGGATGTCGACCCAAAGAAAAAGTAGTAGACGTCTATCGATA
CCGTCGACTAAAGCCAAATAGAAAATTATTCAGTTCCTGGCTTAAGTTTTTAAAAGTGATATTATTTATT
TGGTTGTAACCAACCAAAAGAATGTAAATAACTAATACATAATTATGTTAGTTTTAAGTTAGCAACAAAT
TGATTTTAGCTATATTAGCTACTTGGTTAATAAATAGAATATATTTATTTAAAGATAATTGCGTTTTTAT
TGTCAGGGAGTGAGTTTGCTTAAAAACTCGTTTAGATCCGCGGCCGCGGCTCGAGGGTACCTCTAGAGAT
CCACTAGTGTCGACGATGTAGGTCACGGTCTCGAAGCCGCGGTGCGGGTGCCAGGGCGTGCCCTTGGGCT
CCCCGGGCGCGTACTCCACCTCACCCATCTGGTCCATCATGATGAACGGGTCGAGGTGGCGGTAGTTGAT
CCCGGCGAACGCGCGGCGCACCGGGAAGCCCTCGCCCTCGAAACCGCTGGGCGCGGTGGTCACGGTGAGC
ACGGGACGTGCGACGGCGTCGGCGGGTGCGGATACGCGGGGCAGCGTCAGCGGGTTCTCGACGGTCACGG
CGGGCATGTCGACACTAGTTCTAGCCAGCTTTTGTTCCCTTTAGTGAGGGTTAATTTCGAGCTTGGCGTA
ATCATGGTCATAGCTGTTTCCTGTGTGAAATTGTTATCCGCTCACAATTCCACACAACATACGAGCCGGA
AGCATAAAGTGTAAAGCCTGGGGTGCCTAATGAGTGAGCTAACTCACATTAATTGCGTTGCGCTCACTGC
CCGCTTTCCAGTCGGGAAACCTGTCGTGCCAGCTGCATTAATGAATCGGCCAACGCGCGGGGAGAGGCGG
TTTGCGTATTGGGCGCTCTTCCGCTTCCTCGCTCACTGACTCGCTGCGCTCGGTCGTTCGGCTGCGGCGA
GCGGTATCAGCTCACTCAAAGGCGGTAATACGGTTATCCACAGAATCAGGGGATAACGCAGGAAAGAACA
TGTGAGCAAAAGGCCAGCAAAAGGCCAGGAACCGTAAAAAGGCCGCGTTGCTGGCGTTTTTCCATAGGCT
CCGCCCCCCTGACGAGCATCACAAAAATCGACGCTCAAGTCAGAGGTGGCGAAACCCGACAGGACTATAA
AGATACCAGGCGTTTCCCCCTGGAAGCTCCCTCGTGCGCTCTCCTGTTCCGACCCTGCCGCTTACCGGAT
ACCTGTCCGCCTTTCTCCCTTCGGGAAGCGTGGCGCTTTCTCATAGCTCACGCTGTAGGTATCTCAGTTC
GGTGTAGGTCGTTCGCTCCAAGCTGGGCTGTGTGCACGAACCCCCCGTTCAGCCCGACCGCTGCGCCTTA
TCCGGTAACTATCGTCTTGAGTCCAACCCGGTAAGACACGACTTATCGCCACTGGCAGCAGCCACTGGTA
ACAGGATTAGCAGAGCGAGGTATGTAGGCGGTGCTACAGAGTTCTTGAAGTGGTGGCCTAACTACGGCTA
CACTAGAAGGACAGTATTTGGTATCTGCGCTCTGCTGAAGCCAGTTACCTTCGGAAAAAGAGTTGGTAGC
TCTTGATCCGGCAAACAAACCACCGCTGGTAGCGGTGGTTTTTTTGTTTGCAAGCAGCAGATTACGCGCA
GAAAAAAAGGATCTCAAGAAGATCCTTTGATCTTTTCTACGGGGTCTGACGCTCAGTGGAACGAAAACTC
ACGTTAAGGGATTTTGGTCATGAGATTATCAAAAAGGATCTTCACCTAGATCCTTTTAAATTAAAAATGA
AGTTTTAAATCAATCTAAAGTATATATGAGTAAACTTGGTCTGACAGTTACCAATGCTTAATCAGTGAGG
CACCTATCTCAGCGATCTGTCTATTTCGTTCATCCATAGTTGCCTGACTCCCCGTCGTGTAGATAACTAC
GATACGGGAGGGCTTACCATCTGGCCCCAGTGCTGCAATGATACCGCGAGACCCACGCTCACCGGCTCCA
GATTTATCAGCAATAAACCAGCCAGCCGGAAGGGCCGAGCGCAGAAGTGGTCCTGCAACTTTATCCGCCT
CCATCCAGTCTATTAATTGTTGCCGGGAAGCTAGAGTAAGTAGTTCGCCAGTTAATAGTTTGCGCAACGT
TGTTGCCATTGCTACAGGCATCGTGGTGTCACGCTCGTCGTTTGGTATGGCTTCATTCAGCTCCGGTTCC
CAACGATCAAGGCGAGTTACATGATCCCCCATGTTGTGCAAAAAAGCGGTTAGCTCCTTCGGTCCTCCGA
TCGTTGTCAGAAGTAAGTTGGCCGCAGTGTTATCACTCATGGTTATGGCAGCACTGCATAATTCTCTTAC
TGTCATGCCATCCGTAAGATGCTTTTCTGTGACTGGTGAGTACTCAACCAAGTCATTCTGAGAATAGTGT
ATGCGGCGACCGAGTTGCTCTTGCCCGGCGTCAATACGGGATAATACCGCGCCACATAGCAGAACTTTAA
AAGTGCTCATCATTGGAAAACGTTCTTCGGGGCGAAAACTCTCAAGGATCTTACCGCTGTTGAGATCCAG
TTCGATGTAACCCACTCGTGCACCCAACTGATCTTCAGCATCTTTTACTTTCACCAGCGTTTCTGGGTGA
GCAAAAACAGGAAGGCAAAATGCCGCAAAAAAGGGAATAAGGGCGACACGGAAATGTTGAATACTCATAC
TCTTCCTTTTTCAATATTATTGAAGCATTTATCAGGGTTATTGTCTCATGAGCGGATACATATTTGAATG
TATTTAGAAAAATAAACAAATAGGGGTTCCGCGCACATTTCCCCGAAAAGTGCCAC
