>Addgene plasmid #46114 | pattB-synaptobrevin-6-G4BDMD-QFADM2-hsp70 | addgene partial sequence | sequence record 68168 | SYBFOR5 5'-TGGAAGACAGTGAAAGAGGC-3'
ATCATCGACAGCCGAATTCCAACATGAAGCTACTGTCTTCTATCGAACAAGCATGCGATATTTGCCGACT
TAAAAAGCTCAAGTGCTCCAAAGAAAAACCGAAGTGCGCCAAGTGTCTGAAGAACAACTGGGAGTGTCGC
TACTCTCCCAAAACCAAAAGGTCTCCGCTGACTAGGGCACATCTGACAGAAGTGGAATCAAGGCTAGAAA
GACTGGAACAGCTATTTCTACTGATTTTTCCTCGAGAAGACCTTGACATGATTTTGAAAATGGATTCTTT
ACAGGATATAAAAGCATTGTTAACAGGATTATTTGTACAAGATAATGTGAATAAAGATGCCGTCACAGAT
AGATTGGCTTCAGTGGAGACTGATATGCCTCTAACATTGAGACAGCATAGAATAAGTGCGACATCATCAT
CGGAAGAGAGTAGTAACAAAGGTCAAAGACAGTTGACTGTATCGATTGACTCGGCAGCTCATCATGATAA
CTCCACAATTCCGTTGGATTTTATGCCCAGGGATGCTCTTCATGGATTTGATTGGTCTGAAGAGGATGAC
ATGTCGGATGGCTTGCCCTTCCTGAAAACGGACCCCAACAATAATGGGTTCTTTGGCGACGGTTCTCTCT
TATGTATTCTTCGATCTATTGGCTTTAAACCGGAAAATTACACGAACTCTAACGTTAACAGGCTCCCGAC
CATGATTACGGATAGATACACGTTGGCTTCTAGATCCACAACATCCCGTTTACTTCAAAGTTATCTCAAT
AATTTTCACCCCTACTGCCCTATCGTGCACTCACCGACGCTAATGATGTTGTATAATAACCAGATTGAAA
