>Addgene plasmid #46114 | pattB-synaptobrevin-6-G4BDMD-QFADM2-hsp70 | addgene partial sequence | sequence record 68522 | hsp70REV-SEQ 5'-GCAAACTCACTCCCTGACA-3'
AATATATTCTATTTATTAACCAAGTAGCTAATATAGCTAAAATCAATTTGTTGCTAACTTAAAACTAACA
TAATTATGTATTAGTTATTTACATTCTTTTGGTTGGTTACAACCAAATAAATAATATCACTTTTAAAAAC
TTAAGCCAGGAACTGAATAATTTTCTATTTGGCTTTAGTCGACGGTATCGATAGACGTCTACTACTTTTT
CTTTGGGTCGACATCCACAGCGTCCGTGTATTCAATGCTAGCCAAATCGTCAACCATGGCATCGTAATCA
ACGGTCGAGTAACCAAAGTTCGCCATTGGAACCAGATTCGAGTGGTACGGCGGGTGATTGGTCGTGCTGT
CAACATACGGAGGAGGCGGTCGGGGGGGGGCGCCACCGGGAGCGAGAGCGACGGAAGCTTCATTAAGGTG
CGTAGCCGGTGGCGGGTAAGTAGAGAGGATACCATGTGTATTTACGCTTCCATAATCGTTGGTCTGAGTG
ATAGCATCGAGAGCTGCATCGGANTTATACGGAGTGGGGTTGGGAATACCGTTGAAGCGGTCGTTGACGG
GGTTAATGCTGGTACTGAGAGGCTGCTCCATCACGTGCGGCATTATCGAGGCCGTANCCGTGGCGGTAGG
AGGGAGCTCCAACTGACGCACTAATGATTGCAGCTGTTGCTGTTGCCCTAGAAAAGGCGTGACTGANCGA
TGCGAANGTGTGCTTCTTGGTATTGTCACTGGAGAGTTACGAGAGGGTGGACGGTTAGATAACAGCTTGA
CTAGATCACTGAAACTTGCTCCTGATTTCAATGGCACAGGTGAAGGCCCTACTGAGCCAGGAGAAACATA
TTTAACACTGATATTGTTGACATTTTCCTCC
